Addgene plasmid #106786: gh116
Purpose: expression of gRNA targeting GCNT2
Depositing lab: Eric-Paul Bennett. Depositing organization: University of Copenhagen. Publication: A validated gRNA library for CRISPR/Cas9 targeting of the human glycosyltransferase genome. Narimatsu Y, Joshi HJ, Zhang Y, Gomes C, Chen YH, Lorenzetti F, Furukawa S, Schjoldager K, Hansen L, Clausen H, Bennett EP, Wandall HH. Glycobiology. 2018 Jan 5. pii: 4791732. doi: 10.1093/glycob/cwx101. PubMed 29315387.
Backbone
  Vector backbone: EPB104
  Backbone manufacturer: Eric-Paul Bennett (Addgene plasmid # 68369)
  Backbone size w/o insert (bp): 2376
  Vector type: Mammalian Expression
Growth in bacteria
  Bacterial resistance: Ampicillin, 100 μg/mL
  Growth temperature: 37°C
  Growth strain: DH5alpha
  Copy number: High Copy
Gene/Insert
  Gene/Insert name: GCNT2
  gRNA/shRNA sequence: ATAGCAGGTAGCTTCATCAA
  Species: H. sapiens (human)
  Entrez Gene: GCNT2 (a.k.a. II, CCAT, IGNT, ULG3, GCNT5, GCNT2C, NACGT1, NAGCT1, MGC163396, bA421M1.1, bA360O19.2)
  Cloning method: Restriction Enzyme; 5′ cloning site unknown (unknown if destroyed); 3′ cloning site unknown (unknown if destroyed)
  Sequencing primers: 5′ T7NP
Terms and licenses: Academic/Nonprofit Terms; Industry Terms: Not Available to Industry
How to cite: gh116 was a gift from Eric-Paul Bennett (Addgene plasmid # 106786 ; http://n2t.net/addgene:106786 ; RRID:Addgene_106786)
