[The description below was written by a language model from this plasmid's Addgene catalogue record and pLannotate feature annotations shown in this document.]
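Description:
gh116 is a small mammalian guide RNA expression plasmid built on the EPB104 backbone, carrying a single CRISPR guide directed against human GCNT2, a glycosyltransferase gene. It belongs to a validated gRNA collection covering the human glycosyltransferase genes. The assembled sequence is about 2.7 kb. It is maintained in E. coli through a high-copy ColE1/pUC-type origin and selected with ampicillin via the β-lactamase gene and its native bla promoter.

The functional cassette consists of the human U6 promoter, an RNA polymerase III promoter suited to producing short, uncapped transcripts with defined ends. It is followed by a short interval that presumably holds the 20-nucleotide GCNT2 protospacer, and then the Streptococcus pyogenes Cas9 guide RNA scaffold. Transcription in transfected human cells therefore yields a complete single guide RNA. The plasmid encodes no Cas9 and no mammalian selection marker or reporter, so the nuclease must be supplied from a separate construct or a Cas9-expressing cell line. A T7 promoter lies just upstream of the U6 cassette, and the record lists a T7-based primer for sequencing the insert. The remaining annotations are partial matches only: fragments of an M13 origin, lacZα, lacI and an RSF origin. These appear to be cloning-vector remnants rather than working elements. The guide was inserted by restriction cloning, but the sites used are not recorded.

The stated purpose is expression of a gRNA targeting GCNT2. This fits Cas9-mediated disruption of the gene in human cells for studies of glycosylation.
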