Features (pLannotate 1.2.2; 10 found; start..end, strand, type, name):
      3..134     -  rep_origin     M13 ori (fragment): M13 bacteriophage origin of replication; arrow indicates direction of (+) strand synthesis
    155..311     -  CDS            lacZα (fragment): LacZα fragment of β-galactosidase; lacZ fragment
    320..338     +  promoter       T7 promoter: promoter for bacteriophage T7 RNA polymerase
    398..638     +  promoter       U6 promoter: RNA polymerase III promoter for human U6 snRNA
    668..743     +  misc_RNA       gRNA scaffold: guide RNA scaffold for the Streptococcus pyogenes CRISPR/Cas9 system
    790..837     -  CDS            lacI (fragment): lac repressor; lacI; The lac repressor binds to the lac operator to inhibit transcription in E. coli. This inhibition can be relieved by adding lactose or isopropyl-β-D-thiogalactopyranoside (IPTG).
    874..914     -  rep_origin     RSF ori (fragment): Plasmids containing the RSF 1030 origin of replication can be propagated in E. coli cells that contain additional plasmids with compatible origins.
    992..1580    -  rep_origin     ori: high-copy-number ColE1/pMB1/pBR322/pUC origin of replication
   1751..2611    -  CDS            AmpR: β-lactamase; bla; confers resistance to ampicillin, carbenicillin, and related antibiotics
   2612..2716    -  promoter       AmpR promoter: bla
>Addgene plasmid #106786 | gh116 | addgene full sequence | sequence record 221263 | Addgene Assembled Full Sequence
CTAAATTGTAAGCGTTAATATTTTGTTAAAATTCGCGTTAAATTTTTGTTAAATCAGCTCATTTTTTAAC
CAATAGGCCGAAATCGGCAAAATCCCTTATAAATCAAAAGAATAGACCGAGATAGGGTTGAGTGGCCGCT
ACAGGGCGCTCCCATTCGCCATTCAGGCTGCGCAACTGTTGGGAAGGGCGTTTCGGTGCGGGCCTCTTCG
CTATTACGCCAGCTGGCGAAAGGGGGATGTGCTGCAAGGCGATTAAGTTGGGTAACGCCAGGGTTTTCCC
AGTCACGACGTTGTAAAACGACGGCCAGTGAGCGCGACGTAATACGACTCACTATAGGGCGAATTGGCGG
AAGGCCGTCAAGGCCACGTGTCTTGTCCAGAGCTCGATATCGAATTCGAGGGCCTATTTCCCATGATTCC
TTCATATTTGCATATACGATACAAGGCTGTTAGAGAGATAATTGGAATTAATTTGACTGTAAACACAAAG
ATATTAGTACAAAATACGTGACGTAGAAAGTAATAATTTCTTGGGTAGTTTGCAGTTTTAAAATTATGTT
TTAAAATGGACTATCATATGCTTACCGTAACTTGAAAGTATTTCGATTTCTTGGCTTTATATATCTTGTG
GAAAGGACGAAACACCGATAGCAGGTAGCTTCATCAAGTTTTAGAGCTAGAAATAGCAAGTTAAAATAAG
GCTAGTCCGTTATCAACTTGAAAAAGTGGCACCGAGTCGGTGCTTTTTTTGGTACCTGGAGCACAAGACT
GGCCTCATGGGCCTTCCGCTCACTGCCCGCTTTCCAGTCGGGAAACCTGTCGTGCCAGCTGCATTAACAT
GGTCATAGCTGTTTCCTTGCGTATTGGGCGCTCTCCGCTTCCTCGCTCACTGACTCGCTGCGCTCGGTCG
TTCGGGTAAAGCCTGGGGTGCCTAATGAGCAAAAGGCCAGCAAAAGGCCAGGAACCGTAAAAAGGCCGCG
TTGCTGGCGTTTTTCCATAGGCTCCGCCCCCCTGACGAGCATCACAAAAATCGACGCTCAAGTCAGAGGT
GGCGAAACCCGACAGGACTATAAAGATACCAGGCGTTTCCCCCTGGAAGCTCCCTCGTGCGCTCTCCTGT
TCCGACCCTGCCGCTTACCGGATACCTGTCCGCCTTTCTCCCTTCGGGAAGCGTGGCGCTTTCTCATAGC
TCACGCTGTAGGTATCTCAGTTCGGTGTAGGTCGTTCGCTCCAAGCTGGGCTGTGTGCACGAACCCCCCG
TTCAGCCCGACCGCTGCGCCTTATCCGGTAACTATCGTCTTGAGTCCAACCCGGTAAGACACGACTTATC
GCCACTGGCAGCAGCCACTGGTAACAGGATTAGCAGAGCGAGGTATGTAGGCGGTGCTACAGAGTTCTTG
AAGTGGTGGCCTAACTACGGCTACACTAGAAGAACAGTATTTGGTATCTGCGCTCTGCTGAAGCCAGTTA
CCTTCGGAAAAAGAGTTGGTAGCTCTTGATCCGGCAAACAAACCACCGCTGGTAGCGGTGGTTTTTTTGT
TTGCAAGCAGCAGATTACGCGCAGAAAAAAAGGATCTCAAGAAGATCCTTTGATCTTTTCTACGGGGTCT
GACGCTCAGTGGAACGAAAACTCACGTTAAGGGATTTTGGTCATGAGATTATCAAAAAGGATCTTCACCT
AGATCCTTTTAAATTAAAAATGAAGTTTTAAATCAATCTAAAGTATATATGAGTAAACTTGGTCTGACAG
TTACCAATGCTTAATCAGTGAGGCACCTATCTCAGCGATCTGTCTATTTCGTTCATCCATAGTTGCCTGA
CTCCCCGTCGTGTAGATAACTACGATACGGGAGGGCTTACCATCTGGCCCCAGTGCTGCAATGATACCGC
GAGAACCACGCTCACCGGCTCCAGATTTATCAGCAATAAACCAGCCAGCCGGAAGGGCCGAGCGCAGAAG
TGGTCCTGCAACTTTATCCGCCTCCATCCAGTCTATTAATTGTTGCCGGGAAGCTAGAGTAAGTAGTTCG
CCAGTTAATAGTTTGCGCAACGTTGTTGCCATTGCTACAGGCATCGTGGTGTCACGCTCGTCGTTTGGTA
TGGCTTCATTCAGCTCCGGTTCCCAACGATCAAGGCGAGTTACATGATCCCCCATGTTGTGCAAAAAAGC
GGTTAGCTCCTTCGGTCCTCCGATCGTTGTCAGAAGTAAGTTGGCCGCAGTGTTATCACTCATGGTTATG
GCAGCACTGCATAATTCTCTTACTGTCATGCCATCCGTAAGATGCTTTTCTGTGACTGGTGAGTACTCAA
CCAAGTCATTCTGAGAATAGTGTATGCGGCGACCGAGTTGCTCTTGCCCGGCGTCAATACGGGATAATAC
CGCGCCACATAGCAGAACTTTAAAAGTGCTCATCATTGGAAAACGTTCTTCGGGGCGAAAACTCTCAAGG
ATCTTACCGCTGTTGAGATCCAGTTCGATGTAACCCACTCGTGCACCCAACTGATCTTCAGCATCTTTTA
CTTTCACCAGCGTTTCTGGGTGAGCAAAAACAGGAAGGCAAAATGCCGCAAAAAAGGGAATAAGGGCGAC
ACGGAAATGTTGAATACTCATACTCTTCCTTTTTCAATATTATTGAAGCATTTATCAGGGTTATTGTCTC
ATGAGCGGATACATATTTGAATGTATTTAGAAAAATAAACAAATAGGGGTTCCGCGCACATTTCCCCGAA
AAGTGCCAC
