>Addgene plasmid #106786 | gh116 | addgene partial sequence | sequence record 221265 | hU6-F 5'-GAGGGCCTATTTCCCATGATT-3'
AATTGGAATTAATTTGACTGTAAACACAAAGATATTAGTACAAAATACGTGACGTAGAAAGTAATAATTT
CTTGGGTAGTTTGCAGTTTTAAAATTATGTTTTAAAATGGACTATCATATGCTTACCGTAACTTGAAAGT
ATTTCGATTTCTTGGCTTTATATATCTTGTGGAAAGGACGAAACACCGATAGCAGGTAGCTTCATCAAGT
TTTAGAGCTAGAAATAGCAAGTTAAAATAAGGCTAGTCCGTTATCAACTTGAAAAAGTGGCACCGAGTCG
GTGCTTTTTTTGGTACCTGGAGCACAAGACTGGCCTCATGGGCCTTCCGCTCACTGCCCGCTTTCCAGTC
GGGAAACCTGTCGTGCCAGCTGCATTAACATGGTCATAGCTGTTTCCTTGCGTATTGGGCGCTCTCCGCT
TCCTCGCTCACTGACTCGCTGCGCTCGGTCGTTCGGGTAAAGCCTGGGGTGCCTAATGAGCAAAAGGCCA
GCAAAAGGCCAGGAACCGTAAAAAGGCCGCGTTGCTGGCGTTTTTCCATAGGCTCCGCCCCCCTGACGAG
CATCACAAAAATCGACGCTCAAGTCAGAGGTGGCGAAACCCGACAGGACTATAAAGATACCAGGCGTTTC
CCCCTGGAAGCTCCCTCGTGCGCTCTCCTGTTCCGACCCTGCCGCTTACCGGATACCTGTCCGCCTTTCT
CCCTTCGGGAAGCGTGGCGCTTTCTCATAGCTCACGCTGTAGGTATCTCAGTTCGGTGTAGGTCGTTCGC
TCCAAGCTGGGCTGTGTGCACGAACCCCCCGTTCAGCCCGACCGCTGCGCCTTATCCGGTAACTATCGTC
TTGAGTCCAACCCGGTAAGACACGACTTATCGCCACTGGCAGCAGCCACTGGTAACAGGATTAGCAGAGC
GAGGTATGTAGG
